>Addgene plasmid #26704 | pLKO.1-Blast-cfCdc42_3 | depositor partial sequence | sequence record 12627 | Author sequence
GCGATGGTGCCGTTGGTAA
