>Addgene plasmid #26704 | pLKO.1-Blast-cfCdc42_3 | addgene partial sequence | sequence record 32945 | 26704 with hU6-F
GGCTGTTAGAGAGATAATTGGAATTAATTTGACTGTAAACACAAAGATATTAGTACAAAATACGTGACGT
AGAAAGTAATAATTTCTTGGGTAGTTTGCAGTTTTAAAATTATGTTTTAAAATGGACTATCATATGCTTA
CCGTAACTTGAAAGTATTTCGATTTCTTGGCTTTATATATCTTGTGGAAAGGACGAAACACCGGGCGATG
GTGCCGTTGGTAACTCGAGTTACCAACGGCACCATCGCTTTTTGAATTCTCGACCTCGAGACAAATGGCA
GTATTCATCCACAATTTTAAAAGAAAAGGGGGGATTGGGGGGTACAGTGCAGGGGAAAGAATAGTAGACA
TAATAGCAACAGACATAC
