[The description below was written by a language model from this plasmid's Addgene catalogue record.]
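Description:
pLKO.1-Blast-cfCdc42_3 is a lentiviral RNAi plasmid built on the pLKO.1-blast backbone (about 7 kb without insert) and designed to knock down canine Cdc42 in mammalian cells. It is propagated in bacteria as a high-copy plasmid under ampicillin selection. The record lists Stbl3 as the growth strain, a recombination-deficient host commonly chosen for lentiviral vectors because their repeated LTR sequences can be unstable. In transduced mammalian cells, selection is by blasticidin rather than the puromycin marker of the original pLKO.1.

The payload is a short hairpin RNA directed against dog (C. familiaris) Cdc42, a Rho-family small GTPase involved in cell polarity. The hairpin oligonucleotide was inserted between the AgeI and EcoRI sites, with the AgeI site destroyed during cloning. The "_3" suffix suggests it is one of several hairpins against the same gene, although the record does not say so. The record does not name the promoter, and no feature table is provided. In pLKO.1-type vectors generally, hairpins cloned at this position are transcribed from a human U6 RNA polymerase III promoter, and the cassette sits between lentiviral LTRs so that it can be packaged into virus with helper plasmids and integrated stably into target cells.

The depositor notes that the target sequence is recognised in several species including dog, but not in mouse or human. This suits the construct to canine cell systems and should, in principle, allow rescue with mouse or human Cdc42. The associated publication concerns the molecular network underlying de novo formation of the apical surface and lumen in epithelial cells, consistent with stable Cdc42 depletion for studying epithelial polarity.
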