Addgene plasmid #26704: pLKO.1-Blast-cfCdc42_3
Depositing lab: Keith Mostov. Depositing organization: University of California, San Francisco (UCSF). Publication: A molecular network for de novo generation of the apical surface and lumen. Bryant DM, Datta A, Rodriguez-Fraticelli AE, Peranen J, Martin-Belmonte F, Mostov KE. Nat Cell Biol. 2010 Nov;12(11):1035-45. doi: 10.1038/ncb2106. Epub 2010 Oct 3. PubMed 20890297.
Backbone
  Vector backbone: pLKO.1-blast
  Backbone size w/o insert (bp): 7000
  Vector type: Mammalian Expression, Lentiviral, RNAi
  Selectable markers: Blasticidin
Growth in bacteria
  Bacterial resistance: Ampicillin, 100 μg/mL
  Growth temperature: 37°C
  Growth strain: Stbl3
  Copy number: High Copy
Gene/Insert
  Gene/Insert name: Dog Cdc42 RNAi
  Species: C. familiaris (dog RNAi)
  Mutation: Dog Cdc42 RNAi
  Cloning method: Restriction Enzyme; 5′ cloning site AgeI (destroyed during cloning); 3′ cloning site EcoRI (unknown if destroyed)
  Sequencing primers: 5′ LKO.1 5'
Terms and licenses: Academic/Nonprofit Terms; Industry Terms: Not Available to Industry
Depositor comments: RNAi target sequence is: 5'-GCGATGGTGCCGTTGGTAA-3'. Reacts against multiple species including dog, but not mouse or human.
How to cite: pLKO.1-Blast-cfCdc42_3 was a gift from Keith Mostov (Addgene plasmid # 26704 ; http://n2t.net/addgene:26704 ; RRID:Addgene_26704)
